>Addgene plasmid #25360 | PKM2 (3GQY) | depositor partial sequence | sequence record 11834 | Author sequence
ATGTCGAAGCCCCATAGTGAAGCCGGGACTGCCTTCATTCAGACCCAGCAGCTGCACGCAGCCATGGCTG
ACACATTCCTGGAGCACATGTGCCGCCTGGACATTGATTCACCACCCATCACAGCCCGGAACACTGGCAT
CATCTGTACCATTGGCCCAGCTTCCCGATCAGTGGAGACGTTGAAGGAGATGATTAAGTCTGGAATGAAT
GTGGCTCGTCTGAACTTCTCTCATGGAACTCATGAGTACCATGCGGAGACCATCAAGAATGTGCGCACAG
CCACGGAAAGCTTTGCTTCTGACCCCATCCTCTACCGGCCCGTTGCTGTGGCTCTAGACACTAAAGGACC
TGAGATCCGAACTGGGCTCATCAAGGGCAGCGGCACTGCAGAGGTGGAGCTGAAGAAGGGAGCCACTCTC
AAAATCACGCTGGATAACGCCTACATGGAAAAGTGTGACGAGAACATCCTGTGGCTGGACTACAAGAACA
TCTGCAAGGTGGTGGAAGTGGGCAGCAAGATCTACGTGGATGATGGGCTTATTTCTCTCCAGGTGAAGCA
GAAAGGTGCCGACTTCCTGGTGACGGAGGTGGAAAATGGTGGCTCCTTGGGCAGCAAGAAGGGTGTGAAC
CTTCCTGGGGCTGCTGTGGACTTGCCTGCTGTGTCGGAGAAGGACATCCAGGATCTGAAGTTTGGGGTCG
AGCAGGATGTTGATATGGTGTTTGCGTCATTCATCCGCAAGGCATCTGATGTCCATGAAGTTAGGAAGGT
CCTGGGAGAGAAGGGAAAGAACATCAAGATTATCAGCAAAATCGAGAATCATGAGGGGGTTCGGAGGTTT
GATGAAATCCTGGAGGCCAGTGATGGGATCATGGTGGCTCGTGGTGATCTAGGCATTGAGATTCCTGCAG
AGAAGGTCTTCCTTGCTCAGAAGATGATGATTGGACGGTGCAACCGAGCTGGGAAGCCTGTCATCTGTGC
TACTCAGATGCTGGAGAGCATGATCAAGAAGCCCCGCCCCACTCGGGCTGAAGGCAGTGATGTGGCCAAT
GCAGTCCTGGATGGAGCCGACTGCATCATGCTGTCTGGAGAAACAGCCAAAGGGGACTATCCTCTGGAGG
CTGTGCGCATGCAGCACCTGATTGCCCGTGAGGCAGAGGCTGCCATCTACCACTTGCAATTATTTGAGGA
ACTCCGCCGCCTGGCGCCCATTACCAGCGACCCCACAGAAGCCACCGCCGTGGGTGCCGTGGAGGCCTCC
TTCAAGTGCTGCAGTGGGGCCATAATCGTCCTCACCAAGTCTGGCAGGTCTGCTCACCAGGTGGCCAGAT
ACCGCCCACGTGCCCCCATCATTGCTGTGACCCGGAATCCCCAGACAGCTCGTCAGGCCCACCTGTACCG
TGGCATCTTCCCTGTGCTGTGCAAGGACCCAGTCCAGGAGGCCTGGGCTGAGGACGTGGACCTCCGGGTG
AACTTTGCCATGAATGTTGGCAAGGCCCGAGGCTTCTTCAAGAAGGGAGATGTGGTCATTGTGCTGACCG
GATGGCGCCCTGGCTCCGGCTTCACCAACACCATGCGTGTTGTTCCTGTGCCG
