>Addgene plasmid #25360 | PKM2 (3GQY) | addgene partial sequence | sequence record 31446 | 25360 with T7
TTCCCTCTGAATATTTTGTTTACTTTAAGAAGGAGATATACCATGGGCAGCAGCCATCATCATCATCATC
ACAGCAGCGGCCTGGTTCCGCGTGGTAGTATGTCGAAGCCCCATAGTGAAGCCGGGACTGCCTTCATTCA
GACCCAGCAGCTGCACGCAGCCATGGCTGACACATTCCTGGAGCACATGTGCCGCCTGGACATTGATTCA
CCACCCATCACAGCCCGGAACACTGGCATCATCTGTACCATTGGCCCAGCTTCCCGATCAGTGGAGACGT
TGAAGGAGATGATTAAGTCTGGAATGAATGTGGCTCGTCTGAACTTCTCTCATGGAACTCATGAGTACCA
TGCGGAGACCATCAAGAATGTGCGCACAGCCACGGAAAGCTTTGCTTCTGACCCCATCCTCTACCGGCCC
GTTGCTGTGGCTCTAGACACTAAAGGACCTGAGATCCGAACTGGGCTCATCAAGGGCAGCGGCACTGCAG
AGGTGGAGCTGAAGAAGGGAGCCACTCTCAAAATCACGCTGGATAACGCCTACATGGAAAAGTGTGACGA
GAACATCCTGTGGCTGGACTACAAGAACATCTGCAAGGTGGTGGAAGTGGGCAGCAAGATCTACGTGGAT
GATGGGCTTATTTCTCTCCAGGTGAAGCAGAAAGGTGCCGACTTCCTGGTGACGGAGGTGGAAAATGGTG
GCTCCTTGGGCAGCAAGAAGGGTGTGAACCTTCCTGGGGCTGCTGTGGACTTGCCTGCTGTGTCGGAGAA
GGACATCCAGGATCTGAAGTTTGGGGTCGAGCAGGATGTTGATATGGTGTTTGCGTCATTCATCCGCAAG
GCATCTGATGTCCATG
