[The description below was written by a language model from this plasmid's Addgene catalogue record.]
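Description:
PKM2 (3GQY) is a bacterial expression plasmid built on the pET28a-LIC backbone, a ligation-independent-cloning derivative of pET28a produced by a structural genomics group. The backbone is listed at 7328 bp without insert. The plasmid is selected with kanamycin and is recorded as low copy, with propagation in a standard cloning strain (DH5alpha). No feature table accompanies the record, so the origin of replication, promoter and other backbone elements are not explicitly annotated. The listed sequencing primers (T7 forward and T7 terminator) are nonetheless consistent with the usual pET arrangement, in which the insert sits between a T7 promoter and T7 terminator and is transcribed by T7 RNA polymerase in a suitable expression host.

The insert is a 1593 bp human coding sequence for pyruvate kinase, the PKM gene in its M2 isoform (named PKM2_1), carrying an N-terminal His tag for immobilised metal affinity purification. The record notes restriction enzyme cloning as the method, despite the LIC-format backbone. The stated purpose is recombinant protein production in bacteria for structure determination, with the caveat that the insert may not be the full open reading frame; exact construct boundaries are not given. The insert is associated with several deposited crystal structures of PKM2, including the one used in the plasmid's name. This indicates that the construct served as the protein source for a series of crystallographic studies of this glycolytic enzyme. It is suited to producing purified His-tagged PKM2 for structural, biochemical or ligand-binding work.
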