Addgene plasmid #25360: PKM2 (3GQY)
Purpose: Bacterial expression for structure determination; may not be full ORF
Depositing lab: Cheryl Arrowsmith. Depositing organization: University of Toronto.
Backbone
  Vector backbone: pET28a-LIC
  Backbone manufacturer: SGC
  Backbone size w/o insert (bp): 7328
  Vector type: Bacterial Expression
Growth in bacteria
  Bacterial resistance: Kanamycin, 50 μg/mL
  Growth temperature: 37°C
  Growth strain: DH5alpha
  Copy number: Low Copy
Gene/Insert
  Gene/Insert name: PKM2_1 (alt names: PDB: 3GQY, 3G2G, 3H6O, 3ME3, 3U2Z, 3GR4; pyruvate kinase; PKM2)
  Species: H. sapiens (human)
  Insert size (bp): 1593
  Entrez Gene: PKM (a.k.a. CTHBP, HEL-S-30, OIP3, PK3, PKM2, TCB, THBP1, p58)
  Tag / fusion protein: His (N terminal on insert)
  Cloning method: Restriction Enzyme
  Sequencing primers: 5′ T7; 3′ T7-term
Terms and licenses: Academic/Nonprofit Terms; Industry Terms: Not Available to Industry
How to cite: PKM2 (3GQY) was a gift from Cheryl Arrowsmith (Addgene plasmid # 25360 ; http://n2t.net/addgene:25360 ; RRID:Addgene_25360)
